>Addgene plasmid #177751 | pCMV(MinDis)-iDianiSnFR_PM | addgene full sequence | sequence record 349739 | Addgene NGS Result
CGCGCGTTGACATTGATTATTGACTAGTTATTAATAGTAATCAATTACGGGGTCATTAGTTCATAGCCCA
TATATGGAGTTCCGCGTTACATAACTTACGGTAAATGGCCCGCCTGGCTGACCGCCCAACGACCCCCGCC
CATTGACGTCAATAATGACGTATGTTCCCATAGTAACGCCAATAGGGACTTTCCATTGACGTCAATGGGT
GGAGTATTTACGGTAAACTGCCCACTTGGCAGTACATCAAGTGTATCATATGCCAAGTACGCCCCCTATT
GACGTCAATGACGGTAAATGGCCCGCCTGGCATTATGCCCAGTACATGACCTTATGGGACTTTCCTACTT
GGCAGTACATCTACGTATTAGTCATCGCTATTACCATGGTGATGCGGTTTTGGCAGTACATCAATGGGCA
TGGATAGCGGTTTGACTCACGGGGATTTCCAAGTCTCCACCCCATTGACGTCAATGGGAGTTTGTTTTGG
CACCAAAATCAACGGGACTTTCCAAAATGTCGTAACAACTCCGCCCCATTGACGCAAATGGGCGGTAGGC
GTGTACGGTGGGAGGTCTATATAAGCAGAACTCTCTGGCTAACTAGAGAACCCACTGCTTACTGGCTTAT
CGAAATTAATACGACTCACTATAGGGAGACCCAAGCTTGGTACCGAGCTCGGATCCACTAGTAACGGCCG
CCAGTGTGCTGGAATTCGGCTTGGGGATATCCACCATGGAGACAGACACACTCCTGCTATGGGTACTGCT
GCTCTGGGTTCCAGGTTCCACTGGTGACAGATCTGCGAACGACACCGTAGTTGTGGGCTCGATCGATTTT
ACAGAAGGGATTATCGTCGCAAACATGGTGGCAGAGATGATTGAGGCGCATACAGACCTTAAGGTGGTTC
GCAAACTGAACCTTGGCGGGCGTAACGTTAACTTTGAAGCCATTAAACGCGGAGGTGCGAATAATGGTAT
TGACATTTACGTGGAGTACACTGGGTCCGGTCTTGTGGATATTCTGGGGTTCCCGGAGCCGAACGTCTAT
ATCACCGCCGACAAGCAGAAGAACGGCATCAAGGCGAACTTCAAGATCCGCCACAACATGGAGGACGGCA
GCGTGCAGCTCGCCGACCACTACCAGCAGAACACCCCCATCGGCGACGGCCCCGTGCTGCTGCCCGACAA
CCACTACCTGAGCACCCAGTCCGTGCTGAGCAAAGACCCCAACGAGAAGCGCGATCACATGGTCCTGCTG
GAGTTCGTGACCGCCGCCGGGATCACTCTCGGCATGGACGAGCTGTACAAGGGCGGTACCGGAGGGAGCA
TGAGCAAGGGCGAGGAGCTGTTCACCGGGGTGGTGCCCATCCTGGTCGAGCTGGACGGCGGCGTAAACGG
CCACAAGTTCAGCGTGCGCGGCGAGGGCGAGGGCGATGCCACCAACGGCAAGCTGACCCTGAAGTTCATC
TGCACCACCGGCAAGCTGCCCGTGCCCTGGCCCACCCTCGTGACCACCCTGACCTACGGCGTGCAGTGCT
TCAGCCGCTACCCCGACCACATGAAGCAGCACGACTTCTTCAAGTCCGCCATGCCCGAAGGCTACGTCCA
GGAGCGCACCATCAGCTTCAAGGACGACGGCACCTACAAGACCCGCGCCGAGGTGAAGTTCGAGGGCGAC
ACCCTGGTGAACCGCATCGAGCTGAAGGGCATCGACTTCAAGGAGGACGGCAACATCCTGGGGCACAAGC
TGGAGTACAACTTTCCGCCGCCCAACTCTACTGATCCAGAAGGTGCATACGAAACCGTGAAGAAGGAGTA
CAAACGTAAATGGAATATTGTATGGCTCAAACCACTGGGATTCAACAATACGTATACGCTTGGGGTTAAA
GACGAACTGGCGAAACAGTATAACCTTAAAACCTTCAGTGACTTAGCGAAAATCTCGGATAAGCTGATTC
TGGGTGCAACGATGTTCTTTTTAGAAAATCCCGATGGTTACCCAGGCCTGCAAAAACTGTACAATTTCAA
ATTCAAGCACACCAAAAGCATGGACATGGGTATTCGCTATACCGCCATTGATAATAACGAAGTTCAGGTA
ATTGATGCCTGGGCCACTGATGGCTTGCTGGTGAGCCACAAATTAAAAATTCTGGAGGATGATAAAGCGT
TCTTCCCGCCGTATTATGCTGCCCCCATCATCCGTCAGGATGTCTTAGATAAGCATCCTGAACTGAAGGA
CGTGCTGAACAAACTCGCGAATCAAATTTCACTGGAAGAAATGCAGAAACTGAATTACAAGGTGGACGGT
GAGGGTCAGGACCCAGCGAAAGTAGCTAAGGAGTTTTTGAAAGAGAAAGGTTTAATTACGCGTGAACAAA
AACTCATCTCAGAAGAGGATCTGAATGCTGTGGGCCAGGACACGCAGGAGGTCATCGTGGTGCCACACTC
CTTGCCCTTTAAGGTGGTGGTGATCTCAGCCATCCTGGCCCTGGTGGTGCTCACCATCATCTCCCTTATC
ATCCTCATCAAATACTTGCAGAAGAGGCGGGAAAGGCGACGCCAGGAGAACGCTAACTCCTTTTGCTATG
AAAATGAGGTAGCCCTGTAGGCGGCCGCTCGAGATCAGCCTCGACTGTGCCTTCTAGTTGCCAGCCATCT
GTTGTTTGCCCCTCCCCCGTGCCTTCCTTGACCCTGGAAGGTGCCACTCCCACTGTCCTTTCCTAATAAA
ATGAGGAAATTGCATCGCATTGTCTGAGTAGGTGTCATTCTATTCTGGGGGGTGGGGTGGGGCAGGACAG
CAAGGGGGAGGATTGGGAAGACAATAGCAGGCGTGCTGGGGATGCGGTGGGCTCTATGGCTTCTGAGGCG
GAAAGAACCAGTGGCGGTAATACGGTTATCCACAGAATCAGGGGATAACGCAGGAAAGAACATGTGAGCA
AAAGGCCAGCAAAAGGCCAGGAACCGTAAAAAGGCCGCGTTGCTGGCGTTTTTCCATAGGCTCCGCCCCC
CTGACGAGCATCACAAAAATCGACGCTCAAGTCAGAGGTGGCGAAACCCGACAGGACTATAAAGATACCA
GGCGTTTCCCCCTGGAAGCTCCCTCGTGCGCTCTCCTGTTCCGACCCTGCCGCTTACCGGATACCTGTCC
GCCTTTCTCCCTTCGGGAAGCGTGGCGCTTTCTCATAGCTCACGCTGTAGGTATCTCAGTTCGGTGTAGG
TCGTTCGCTCCAAGCTGGGCTGTGTGCACGAACCCCCCGTTCAGCCCGACCGCTGCGCCTTATCCGGTAA
CTATCGTCTTGAGTCCAACCCGGTAAGACACGACTTATCGCCACTGGCAGCAGCCACTGGTAACAGGATT
AGCAGAGCGAGGTATGTAGGCGGTGCTACAGAGTTCTTGAAGTGGTGGCCTAACTACGGCTACACTAGAA
GAACAGTATTTGGTATCTGCGCTCTGCTGAAGCCAGTTACCTTCGGAAAAAGAGTTGGTAGCTCTTGATC
CGGCAAACAAACCACCGCTGGTAGCGGTGGTTTTTTTGTTTGCAAGCAGCAGATTACGCGCAGAAAAAAA
GGATCTCAAGAAGATCCTTTGATCTTTTCTACGGGGTCTGACGCTCAGTGGAACGAAAACTCACGTTAAG
GGATTTTGGTCATGAGATTATCAAAAAGGATCTTCACCTAGATCCTTTTAAATTAAAAATGAAGTTTTAA
ATCAATCTAAAGTATATATGAGTAAACTTGGTCTGACAGTTACCAATGCTTAATCAGTGAGGCACCTATC
TCAGCGATCTGTCTATTTCGTTCATCCATAGTTGCCTGACTCCCCGTCGTGTAGATAACTACGATACGGG
AGGGCTTACCATCTGGCCCCAGTGCTGCAATGATACCGCGAGACCCACGCTCACCGGCTCCAGATTTATC
AGCAATAAACCAGCCAGCCGGAAGGGCCGAGCGCAGAAGTGGTCCTGCAACTTTATCCGCCTCCATCCAG
TCTATTAATTGTTGCCGGGAAGCTAGAGTAAGTAGTTCGCCAGTTAATAGTTTGCGCAACGTTGTTGCCA
TTGCTACAGGCATCGTGGTGTCACGCTCGTCGTTTGGTATGGCTTCATTCAGCTCCGGTTCCCAACGATC
AAGGCGAGTTACATGATCCCCCATGTTGTGCAAAAAAGCGGTTAGCTCCTTCGGTCCTCCGATCGTTGTC
AGAAGTAAGTTGGCCGCAGTGTTATCACTCATGGTTATGGCAGCACTGCATAATTCTCTTACTGTCATGC
CATCCGTAAGATGCTTTTCTGTGACTGGTGAGTACTCAACCAAGTCATTCTGAGAATAGTGTATGCGGCG
ACCGAGTTGCTCTTGCCCGGCGTCAATACGGGATAATACCGCGCCACATAGCAGAACTTTAAAAGTGCTC
ATCATTGGAAAACGTTCTTCGGGGCGAAAACTCTCAAGGATCTTACCGCTGTTGAGATCCAGTTCGATGT
AACCCACTCGTGTACCCAACTGATCTTCAGCATCTTTTACTTTCACCAGCGTTTCTGGGTGAGCAAAAAC
AGGAAGGCAAAATGCCGCAAAAAAGGGAATAAGGGCGACACGGAAATGTTGAATACTCATACTCTTCCTT
TTTCAATATTATTGAAGCATTTATCAGGGTTATTGTCTCATGAGCGGATACATATTTGAATGTATTTAGA
AAAATAAACAAATAGGGGTTCCGCGCACATTTCCCCGAAAAGTGCCACCTG
[124 nt withheld, positions 4742-4865]
C
[91 nt withheld, positions 4867-4957]
A
[49 nt withheld, positions 4959-5007]
CCTTTGACGTTGGAGTCCACGTTCTTT
[37 nt withheld, positions 5035-5071]
ACCCTATCTCGGTCTATTCTTTTGATTTATAAGGGATTTTGCCGATTTCGGCCTATTGGTTAAAAAATGA
GCTGATTTAACAAAAATTTAACGCGAATTTTAACAAAATATTAACGCTTACAATTTACG
Features (pLannotate 1.2.2; 13 found; start..end, strand, type, name):
      9..388     +  enhancer       CMV enhancer: human cytomegalovirus immediate early enhancer
    389..589     +  promoter       CMV promoter: human cytomegalovirus (CMV) immediate early promoter
    591..621     +  LTR            5' LTR (truncated) (fragment): truncated 5' long terminal repeat (LTR) from HIV-1
    637..655     +  promoter       T7 promoter: promoter for bacteriophage T7 RNA polymerase
    736..798     +  sig_peptide    Igκ leader: leader sequence from mouse immunoglobulin κ light chain
   1042..1761    +  CDS            cEGFP: cEGFP is a basic (constitutively fluorescent) green fluorescent protein published in 2008, derived from Aequorea victoria.
   2407..2530    +  CDS            PDGFRβ TM domain (fragment): transmembrane domain from platelet derived growth factor receptor beta
   2635..2746    +  polyA_signal   bGH poly(A) signal: bovine growth hormone polyadenylation signal
   2863..2881    +  promoter       SV40 promoter (fragment): SV40 enhancer and early promoter
   2991..3579    -  rep_origin     ori: high-copy-number ColE1/pMB1/pBR322/pUC origin of replication
   3750..4610    -  CDS            AmpR: β-lactamase; bla; confers resistance to ampicillin, carbenicillin, and related antibiotics
   4611..4715    -  promoter       AmpR promoter: bla
   4742..5170    +  rep_origin     f1 ori (sequence partly withheld): f1 bacteriophage origin of replication; arrow indicates direction of (+) strand synthesis
