[The description below was written by a language model from this plasmid's Addgene catalogue record and pLannotate feature annotations shown in this document.]
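Description:
pCMV(MinDis)-iDianiSnFR_PM is a mammalian expression plasmid built on pCMV(MinDis), a backbone modified from an Invitrogen display-type vector. It encodes a synthetic, genetically encoded fluorescent biosensor of the iDrugSnFR family. It is maintained in E. coli as a high-copy plasmid through a ColE1/pUC-type origin and selected with ampicillin via the β-lactamase gene. An f1 origin is also present. Apart from a short SV40 promoter fragment, no mammalian selection cassette is annotated, which is consistent with transient transfection use.

The human CMV immediate-early enhancer and promoter drive expression, and a bovine growth hormone polyadenylation signal terminates the transcript. A T7 promoter lies just upstream of the coding region and also serves as a sequencing primer site. The open reading frame begins with the mouse Igκ leader, which directs the protein into the secretory pathway, and ends with the PDGFRβ transmembrane domain, which anchors it in the membrane. Together these elements should display the sensor on the extracellular face of the plasma membrane, matching the "_PM" suffix. The annotation tool labels a GFP-derived segment (called cEGFP) within the sensor. The flanking sequence on either side is unannotated and presumably corresponds to the ligand-binding portion of the sensor, but the record does not describe its origin. The name suggests a sensor for dianicline, although the catalogue fields do not state the ligand explicitly.

The recorded sizes are inconsistent: the stated backbone (5005 bp) plus insert (1827 bp) exceeds the 5,200 nt sequenced record. The stated purpose is optical measurement of subcellular pharmacokinetics of nicotinic agonists, including smoking-cessation ligands, in living cells.
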