Addgene plasmid #177751: pCMV(MinDis)-iDianiSnFR_PM
Purpose: Develop a family of genetically encoded fluorescent biosensors for nicotinic agonists, termed iDrugSnFRs, thus enabling optical subcellular pharmacokinetics for nicotinic agonists
Depositing lab: Henry Lester. Depositing organization: California Institute of Technology. Publication: Fluorescence activation mechanism and imaging of drug permeation with new sensors for smoking-cessation ligands. Nichols AL, Blumenfeld Z, Fan C, Luebbert L, Blom AE, Cohen BN, Marvin JS, Borden PM, Kim CH, Muthusamy AK, Shivange AV, Knox HJ, Campello HR, Wang JH, Dougherty DA, Looger LL, Gallagher T, Rees DC, Lester HA. eLife. 2022 Jan 4;11. pii: 74648. doi: 10.7554/eLife.74648. PubMed 34982029.
Backbone
  Vector backbone: pCMV(MinDis)
  Backbone manufacturer: modified from Invitrogen
  Backbone size w/o insert (bp): 5005
  Vector type: Mammalian Expression
Growth in bacteria
  Bacterial resistance: Ampicillin, 100 μg/mL
  Growth temperature: 37°C
  Growth strain: DH5alpha
  Copy number: High Copy
Gene/Insert
  Gene/Insert name: pCMV(MinDis)-iDianiSnFR_PM
  Species: Synthetic
  Insert size (bp): 1827
  Promoter: hCMV
  Cloning method: Restriction Enzyme; 5′ cloning site Unknown (unknown if destroyed)
  Sequencing primers: 5′ T7; 3′ BGHR
Terms and licenses: Academic/Nonprofit Terms; Industry Terms: Not Available to Industry
Depositor comments: Read the preprint at bioRxiv: https://www.biorxiv.org/content/10.1101/2021.10.04.463082v3.
How to cite: pCMV(MinDis)-iDianiSnFR_PM was a gift from Henry Lester (Addgene plasmid # 177751 ; http://n2t.net/addgene:177751 ; RRID:Addgene_177751)
